Addgene plasmid #120777: GGE020
Purpose: Part of GoldenGate Yarrowia lipolytica toolkit for assembling an expression plasmid for Y. lipolytic yeast. Terminator of gene expression for junction of position1-3. When using the GG platform for expressing only one gene (T1-3_Lip2)
Depositing lab: Tristan Rossignol. Depositing organization: INRAE Jouy-en-Josas. Publication: A modular Golden Gate toolkit for Yarrowia lipolytica synthetic biology. Larroude M, Park YK, Soudier P, Kubiak M, Nicaud JM, Rossignol T. Microb Biotechnol. 2019 May 31. doi: 10.1111/1751-7915.13427. PubMed 31148366.
Backbone
  Vector backbone: pCR4Blunt-TOPO
  Vector type: Cloning/assembly plasmid
Growth in bacteria
  Bacterial resistance: Kanamycin, 50 μg/mL
  Growth temperature: 37°C
  Growth strain: DH5alpha
  Copy number: High Copy
Gene/Insert
  Gene/Insert name: T1-3_Lip2
  Insert size (bp): 130
  Cloning method: TOPO Cloning
Terms and licenses: Academic/Nonprofit Terms; Industry Terms: Not Available to Industry
How to cite: GGE020 was a gift from Tristan Rossignol (Addgene plasmid # 120777 ; http://n2t.net/addgene:120777 ; RRID:Addgene_120777)
