[The description below was written by a language model from this plasmid's Addgene catalogue record and pLannotate feature annotations shown in this document.]
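Description:
GGE020 is a part-donor plasmid from a modular Golden Gate toolkit for building expression plasmids for the oleaginous yeast Yarrowia lipolytica. It is not itself a yeast expression vector. It is an E. coli cloning/assembly plasmid based on the pCR4Blunt-TOPO backbone, and it stores a single standardized building block for release into a multi-part assembly. The plasmid replicates at high copy from a ColE1/pUC-type origin and is selected with kanamycin through the Tn5-derived aminoglycoside phosphotransferase (NeoR/KanR). The sequenced record of about 3.7 kb also annotates a Sh ble (bleomycin/Zeocin resistance) coding sequence downstream of a partial AmpR promoter, although the catalogue lists only kanamycin as the bacterial selection.

The insert, T1-3_Lip2, is a roughly 130 bp transcription terminator part named for Lip2, introduced by blunt TOPO cloning. The feature table does not annotate it, but the unannotated interval between the SP6 and T7 promoter sites is where the insert would be expected to lie. Downstream of this are lacZα and ccdB fragments, consistent with a TOPO-type lacZα-ccdB positive-selection cassette in which insertion disrupts expression of the gyrase-poisoning toxin. The lac promoter, operator and CAP site upstream are the backbone elements that drive this cassette.

In the toolkit, the "1-3" designation marks a terminator that bridges position 1 directly to position 3. It is the part to choose when only one gene, rather than several transcription units, is being assembled, because it closes the single transcription unit and supplies the junction needed to complete the plasmid. The record does not state the type IIS enzyme or the overhangs used.
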