Features (pLannotate 1.2.2; 14 found; start..end, strand, type, name):
      2..94      +  CDS            lacI (fragment): lac repressor; lacI; The lac repressor binds to the lac operator to inhibit transcription in E. coli. This inhibition can be relieved by adding lactose or isopropyl-β-D-thiogalactopyranoside (IPTG).
    107..128     +  protein_bind   CAP binding site: CAP binding activates transcription in the presence of cAMP. E. coli catabolite activator protein
    143..173     +  promoter       lac promoter: promoter for the E. coli lac operon
    181..197     +  protein_bind   lac operator: The lac repressor binds to the lac operator to inhibit transcription in E. coli. This inhibition can be relieved by adding lactose or isopropyl-β-D-thiogalactopyranoside (IPTG). lac repressor encoded by lacI
    239..257     +  promoter       SP6 promoter: promoter for bacteriophage SP6 RNA polymerase
    552..570     -  promoter       T7 promoter: promoter for bacteriophage T7 RNA polymerase
    573..720     +  CDS            lacZα (fragment): LacZα fragment of β-galactosidase; lacZ fragment
    730..1033    +  CDS            ccdB (fragment): CcdB, a bacterial toxin that poisons DNA gyrase; ccdB; Plasmids containing the ccdB gene cannot be propagated in standard E. coli strains.
   1081..1350    +  CDS            tnpA (fragment): TN5P_ECOLX - Also known as tnp. Experimental evidence at protein level: Swiss-Prot protein existence level 1. Mediates transposition of transposon Tn5 by a 'cut and paste' mechanism. First, the monomeric transposase binds the 19 bp inverted DNA repeats flanking the transposon. Then, dimerization of the DNA- bound transposase creates a synaptic DNA complex. After nicking of the first DNA strand, excision of the transposon proceeds through a series of intermediates. The transposase then mediates the insertion of the transposon at a new site by strand transfer. The activity of the wild- type tran
   1382..2176    +  CDS            NeoR/KanR: aminoglycoside phosphotransferase from Tn5; aph(3')-II (or nptII); confers resistance to neomycin, kanamycin, and G418 (Geneticin®)
   2197..2247    -  misc_feature   bom (fragment): basis of mobility region from pBR322
   2274..2362    +  promoter       AmpR promoter (fragment): bla
   2382..2756    +  CDS            BleoR: antibiotic-binding protein; Sh ble from Streptoalloteichus hindustanus; confers resistance to bleomycin, phleomycin, and Zeocin™
   2894..3482    +  rep_origin     ori: high-copy-number ColE1/pMB1/pBR322/pUC origin of replication
>Addgene plasmid #120777 | GGE020 | addgene full sequence | sequence record 263162 | Addgene NGS Result
AGCGCCCAATACGCAAACCGCCTCTCCCCGCGCGTTGGCCGATTCATTAATGCAGCTGGCACGACAGGTT
TCCCGACTGGAAAGCGGGCAGTGAGCGCAACGCAATTAATGTGAGTTAGCTCACTCATTAGGCACCCCAG
GCTTTACACTTTATGCTTCCGGCTCGTATGTTGTGTGGAATTGTGAGCGGATAACAATTTCACACAGGAA
ACAGCTATGACCATGATTACGCCAAGCTATTTAGGTGACACTATAGAATACTCAAGCTATGCATCAAGCT
TGGTACCGAGCTCGGATCCACTAGTAACGGCCGCCAGTGTGCTGGAATTCGCCCTTTGTACAGGTCTCTT
CTAGTGTCTGTGGTATCTAAGCTATTTATCACTCTTTACAACTTCTACCTCAACTATCTACTTTAATAAA
TGAATATCGTTTATTCTCTATGATTACTGTATATGCGTTCCTCTAAGACAGAGTAGAGACCAAGGGCGAA
TTCTGCAGATATCCATCACACTGGCGGCCGCTCGAGCATGCATCTAGAGGGCCCAATTCGCCCTATAGTG
AGTCGTATTACAATTCACTGGCCGTCGTTTTACAACGTCGTGACTGGGAAAACCCTGGCGTTACCCAACT
TAATCGCCTTGCAGCACATCCCCCTTTCGCCAGCTGGCGTAATAGCGAAGAGGCCCGCACCGATCGCCCT
TCCCAACAGTTGCGCAGCCTATACGTACGGCAGTTTAAGGTTTACACCTATAAAAGAGAGAGCCGTTATC
GTCTGTTTGTGGATGTACAGAGTGATATTATTGACACGCCGGGGCGACGGATGGTGATCCCCCTGGCCAG
TGCACGTCTGCTGTCAGATAAAGTCTCCCGTGAACTTTACCCGGTGGTGCATATCGGGGATGAAAGCTGG
CGCATGATGACCACCGATATGGCCAGTGTGCCGGTCTCCGTTATCGGGGAAGAAGTGGCTGATCTCAGCC
ACCGCGAAAATGACATCAAAAACGCCATTAACCTGATGTTCTGGGGAATATAAATGTCAGGCATGAGATT
ATCAAAAAGGATCTTCACCTAGATCCTTTTCACGTAGAAAGCCAGTCCGCAGAAACGGTGCTGACCCCGG
ATGAATGTCAGCTACTGGGCTATCTGGACAAGGGAAAACGCAAGCGCAAAGAGAAAGCAGGTAGCTTGCA
GTGGGCTTACATGGCGATAGCTAGACTGGGCGGTTTTATGGACAGCAAGCGAACCGGAATTGCCAGCTGG
GGCGCCCTCTGGTAAGGTTGGGAAGCCCTGCAAAGTAAACTGGATGGCTTTCTTGCCGCCAAGGATCTGA
TGGCGCAGGGGATCAAGCTCTGATCAAGAGACAGGATGAGGATCGTTTCGCATGATTGAACAAGATGGAT
TGCACGCAGGTTCTCCGGCCGCTTGGGTGGAGAGGCTATTCGGCTATGACTGGGCACAACAGACAATCGG
CTGCTCTGATGCCGCCGTGTTCCGGCTGTCAGCGCAGGGGCGCCCGGTTCTTTTTGTCAAGACCGACCTG
TCCGGTGCCCTGAATGAACTGCAAGACGAGGCAGCGCGGCTATCGTGGCTGGCCACGACGGGCGTTCCTT
GCGCAGCTGTGCTCGACGTTGTCACTGAAGCGGGAAGGGACTGGCTGCTATTGGGCGAAGTGCCGGGGCA
GGATCTCCTGTCATCTCACCTTGCTCCTGCCGAGAAAGTATCCATCATGGCTGATGCAATGCGGCGGCTG
CATACGCTTGATCCGGCTACCTGCCCATTCGACCACCAAGCGAAACATCGCATCGAGCGAGCACGTACTC
GGATGGAAGCCGGTCTTGTCGATCAGGATGATCTGGACGAAGAGCATCAGGGGCTCGCGCCAGCCGAACT
GTTCGCCAGGCTCAAGGCGAGCATGCCCGACGGCGAGGATCTCGTCGTGACCCATGGCGATGCCTGCTTG
CCGAATATCATGGTGGAAAATGGCCGCTTTTCTGGATTCATCGACTGTGGCCGGCTGGGTGTGGCGGACC
GCTATCAGGACATAGCGTTGGCTACCCGTGATATTGCTGAAGAGCTTGGCGGCGAATGGGCTGACCGCTT
CCTCGTGCTTTACGGTATCGCCGCTCCCGATTCGCAGCGCATCGCCTTCTATCGCCTTCTTGACGAGTTC
TTCTGAATTATTAACGCTTACAATTTCCTGATGCGGTATTTTCTCCTTACGCATCTGTGCGGTATTTCAC
ACCGCATCAGGTGGCACTTTTCGGGGAAATGTGCGCGGAACCCCTATTTGTTTATTTTTCTAAATACATT
CAAATATGTATCCGCTCATGAGACAATAACCCTGATAAATGCTTCAATAATAGCACGTGAGGAGGGCCAC
CATGGCCAAGTTGACCAGTGCCGTTCCGGTGCTCACCGCGCGCGACGTCGCCGGAGCGGTCGAGTTCTGG
ACCGACCGGCTCGGGTTCTCCCGGGACTTCGTGGAGGACGACTTCGCCGGTGTGGTCCGGGACGACGTGA
CCCTGTTCATCAGCGCGGTCCAGGACCAGGTGGTGCCGGACAACACCCTGGCCTGGGTGTGGGTGCGCGG
CCTGGACGAGCTGTACGCCGAGTGGTCGGAGGTCGTGTCCACGAACTTCCGGGACGCCTCCGGGCCGGCC
ATGACCGAGATCGGCGAGCAGCCGTGGGGGCGGGAGTTCGCCCTGCGCGACCCGGCCGGCAACTGCGTGC
ACTTCGTGGCCGAGGAGCAGGACTGACACGTGCTAAAACTTCATTTTTAATTTAAAAGGATCTAGGTGAA
GATCCTTTTTGATAATCTCATGACCAAAATCCCTTAACGTGAGTTTTCGTTCCACTGAGCGTCAGACCCC
GTAGAAAAGATCAAAGGATCTTCTTGAGATCCTTTTTTTCTGCGCGTAATCTGCTGCTTGCAAACAAAAA
AACCACCGCTACCAGCGGTGGTTTGTTTGCCGGATCAAGAGCTACCAACTCTTTTTCCGAAGGTAACTGG
CTTCAGCAGAGCGCAGATACCAAATACTGTTCTTCTAGTGTAGCCGTAGTTAGGCCACCACTTCAAGAAC
TCTGTAGCACCGCCTACATACCTCGCTCTGCTAATCCTGTTACCAGTGGCTGCTGCCAGTGGCGATAAGT
CGTGTCTTACCGGGTTGGACTCAAGACGATAGTTACCGGATAAGGCGCAGCGGTCGGGCTGAACGGGGGG
TTCGTGCACACAGCCCAGCTTGGAGCGAACGACCTACACCGAACTGAGATACCTACAGCGTGAGCTATGA
GAAAGCGCCACGCTTCCCGAAGGGAGAAAGGCGGACAGGTATCCGGTAAGCGGCAGGGTCGGAACAGGAG
AGCGCACGAGGGAGCTTCCAGGGGGAAACGCCTGGTATCTTTATAGTCCTGTCGGGTTTCGCCACCTCTG
ACTTGAGCGTCGATTTTTGTGATGCTCGTCAGGGGGGCGGAGCCTATGGAAAAACGCCAGCAACGCGGCC
TTTTTACGGTTCCTGGCCTTTTGCTGGCCTTTTGCTCACATGTTCTTTCCTGCGTTATCCCCTGATTCTG
TGGATAACCGTATTACCGCCTTTGAGTGAGCTGATACCGCTCGCCGCAGCCGAACGACCGAGCGCAGCGA
GTCAGTGAGCGAGGAAGCGGAAG
