>Addgene plasmid #120777 | GGE020 | depositor partial sequence | sequence record 229387 | T1-3_Lip2
GGTCTCTTCTAGTGTCTGTGGTATCTAAGCTATTTATCACTCTTTACAACTTCTACCTCAACTATCTACT
TTAATAAATGAATATCGTTTATTCTCTATGATTACTGTATATGCGTTCCTCTAAGACAGAGTAGAGACC
